Addgene plasmid #177837: ptia1l-hsp-GFP
Purpose: Donor plasmid for knock-in of hsp70-EGFP using CRISPR-Cas9
Depositing lab: David Kingsley. Depositing organization: Stanford University. Publication: Evolution of stickleback spines through independent cis-regulatory changes at HOXDB. Wucherpfennig JI, Howes TR, Au JN, Au EH, Roberts Kingman GA, Brady SD, Herbert AL, Reimchen TE, Bell MA, Lowe CB, Dalziel AC, Kingsley DM. Nat Ecol Evol. 2022 Sep 1. pii: 10.1038/s41559-022-01855-3. doi: 10.1038/s41559-022-01855-3. PubMed 36050398.
Backbone
  Vector backbone: pCR2.1-TOPO
  Backbone manufacturer: Invitrogen
  Backbone size w/o insert (bp): 3931
  Total vector size (bp): 6637
  Vector type: CRISPR
Growth in bacteria
  Bacterial resistance: Ampicillin and Kanamycin, 100 & 50 μg/mL
  Growth temperature: 37°C
  Growth strain: DH5alpha
  Copy number: Unknown
Gene/Insert
  Gene/Insert name: tia1l-sgRNA target site-hsp70-EGFP
  Species: D. rerio (zebrafish)
  Insert size (bp): 2705
  Promoter: hsp70
  Tag / fusion protein: EGFP (C terminal on insert)
  Cloning method: Gibson Cloning
  Sequencing primers: 5′ TGTAAAACGACGGCCAGT; 3′ CAGGAAACAGCTATGACCATG
Terms and licenses: Academic/Nonprofit Terms; Industry Terms: Not Available to Industry
Depositor comments: The tia1l sgRNA was designed and published by Hwang et al., 2013, Nature Biotechnology: https://pubmed.ncbi.nlm.nih.gov/23360964/. The strategy is based on a method described by Lackner et al. 2015, Nature Communications: https://pubmed.ncbi.nlm.nih.gov/26674669/.
How to cite: ptia1l-hsp-GFP was a gift from David Kingsley (Addgene plasmid # 177837 ; http://n2t.net/addgene:177837 ; RRID:Addgene_177837)
