[The description below was written by a language model from this plasmid's Addgene catalogue record and pLannotate feature annotations shown in this document.]
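Description:
ptia1l-hsp-GFP is a 6.6 kb CRISPR knock-in donor plasmid built by Gibson assembly in the pCR2.1-TOPO cloning backbone. It is maintained in E. coli through a high-copy ColE1/pUC-type origin and carries both a β-lactamase gene (ampicillin resistance) and a Tn5-derived neo/nptII gene (kanamycin resistance). The backbone also contributes an f1 origin for single-stranded DNA production, a T7 promoter, and remnants of the lac promoter/operator and lacZα region that flank the cloning site. The short lacI, Tn5 transposase and SV40 large T antigen fragments called by the annotation are partial matches to flanking backbone or polyadenylation sequence, not functional genes.

The roughly 2.7 kb insert, listed as zebrafish-derived, consists of a target site for a previously published tia1l sgRNA, followed by an hsp70 promoter driving EGFP, terminated by an SV40 poly(A) signal. The automated feature table annotates EGFP and the poly(A) signal but not the sgRNA target site or the hsp70 promoter; these presumably lie in the unannotated stretch between the T7 promoter and the EGFP coding sequence. The design follows a published homology-independent knock-in strategy. Co-delivering Cas9 with the tia1l sgRNA linearises the donor at its bait site, while a second sgRNA cuts a chosen genomic locus, so that the hsp70-EGFP cassette can be captured at the genomic break by end joining. Because hsp70 can serve as a basal promoter that responds to nearby regulatory elements, an integrated cassette can report local enhancer activity. The associated publication concerns cis-regulatory evolution at the HOXDB locus in sticklebacks, but the record itself does not state the specific genomic target.
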