Features (pLannotate 1.2.2; 15 found; start..end, strand, type, name):
      1..19      +  promoter       T7 promoter: promoter for bacteriophage T7 RNA polymerase
   1815..2534    +  CDS            EGFP: the original enhanced GFP (Yang et al., 1996) mammalian codon-optimized
   2550..2684    -  polyA_signal   SV40 poly(A) signal: SV40 polyadenylation signal
   2707..2790    -  CDS            large T antigen (fragment): large T antigen from SV40 (simian virus 40)
   2893..2909    -  protein_bind   lac operator: The lac repressor binds to the lac operator to inhibit transcription in E. coli. This inhibition can be relieved by adding lactose or isopropyl-β-D-thiogalactopyranoside (IPTG). lac repressor encoded by lacI
   2917..2947    -  promoter       lac promoter: promoter for the E. coli lac operon
   2962..2983    -  protein_bind   CAP binding site: CAP binding activates transcription in the presence of cAMP. E. coli catabolite activator protein
   2996..3088    -  CDS            lacI (fragment): lac repressor; lacI; The lac repressor binds to the lac operator to inhibit transcription in E. coli. This inhibition can be relieved by adding lactose or isopropyl-β-D-thiogalactopyranoside (IPTG).
   3271..3859    -  rep_origin     ori: high-copy-number ColE1/pMB1/pBR322/pUC origin of replication
   4030..4890    -  CDS            AmpR: β-lactamase; bla; confers resistance to ampicillin, carbenicillin, and related antibiotics
   4891..4907    -  promoter       AmpR promoter (fragment): bla
   4911..5702    -  CDS            neo: KKA2_KLEPN - Also known as kan, nptII. Experimental evidence at protein level: Swiss-Prot protein existence level 1. Resistance to kanamycin, neomycin, paromomycin, ribostamycin, butirosin and gentamicin B. From Klebsiella pneumoniae.
   5734..6033    -  CDS            tnpA (fragment): TN5P_ECOLX - Also known as tnp. Experimental evidence at protein level: Swiss-Prot protein existence level 1. Mediates transposition of transposon Tn5 by a 'cut and paste' mechanism. First, the monomeric transposase binds the 19 bp inverted DNA repeats flanking the transposon. Then, dimerization of the DNA- bound transposase creates a synaptic DNA complex. After nicking of the first DNA strand, excision of the transposon proceeds through a series of intermediates. The transposase then mediates the insertion of the transposon at a new site by strand transfer. The activity of the wild- type tran
   6046..6474    -  rep_origin     f1 ori (sequence partly withheld): f1 bacteriophage origin of replication; arrow indicates direction of (+) strand synthesis
   6478..6635    -  CDS            lacZα (fragment): LacZα fragment of β-galactosidase; lacZ fragment
>Addgene plasmid #177837 | ptia1l-hsp-GFP | addgene full sequence | sequence record 350004 | Addgene NGS Result
TAATACGACTCACTATAGGGCGAATTGGGCCCTCTAGATGCATGCTCGAGCGGCCGCCAGTGTGATGGAT
ATCTGCAGAATTCGCCCTTGAATTCGGTATGTCGGGAACCTCTCCAGGGAAAAGCCTCTCACAGGCAGCC
GATGCGGGAAGAGGTGTATTAGTCTTGATAGAGAGGCTGCAAATAGCAGGAAACGTGAGCAGAGACTCCC
TGGTGTCTGAAACACAGGCCAGATAGGCCCCTTACGTACGCTAGCGGGCCCGATATCACCGGGGGATCCT
TCAGGGGTGTCGCTTGGTTATTTCCAAAAATCAAATTAATTTTATTAAACTATTAGAACGAGCATGTTTT
GTCTATATGCTACAGAAGATAAAAAATAATAGGAGTTAACAGTTATAAAACAACACACTTTGTTTCTATT
GATTGTTGACCACACTGGGGTCTCATTAAGTTAGATTAAAGACACACTAACTGGGTCAAAAGCAGCAGAT
TGATTTCATAGCACCAGGGTAAACTTTCTAACACTTTTACGGCAATCATATACATTAAAATTAAATACAG
ACCACGACTGAACAAGGAGGATGATCTCCAATATTAAACAAAGGGACTTGTGCCTATTTCTCTGAGGGTA
AACATGACCTCTCAAGTTAGCAAGTTGTTTTTAACACTACAAAAATAGTTAAGACTGCAATCCCAGAATA
AAGTATTGGTTTTAACCAATCAATATAGTACAGTAAACATCCATTTGTTTTGTTGAAACGTTAAACAAAT
CTGACCAAAGCTATTAGCTTATATAAAACAGGTTTGCCTTCTATGTAGCTGAAAACACCACAGGCCCGAT
TTTGCTACTGTGTAAAACATTTCAGCAAGATTTTTTTATTGCATTTTTTTTTACTGAATCGTTCAAACAT
TTTATCATTTTAGTTTGTTCATTCATTGCAACTGGAAAAACAACACATCACACAACCGCACATATTTCAG
CAATAAGTACAATAAAACACTCAAATAAAAAAAACATTTTAAATCTCTTTGTATTTTTGACCGCTGTTTC
GCGTAATTTCACGGTAAAACTCTGGAAATCTCCACTACATTCCTCTCAGCGGCTCCTCTCAATGACAGCT
GAAGAAGTGACGCGGCTGCCTGCTGTGTTTTGATTGGTCGAATTCACTGGAGGCTTCCAGAACAGTGTAG
AGTCTGAACGGGTGCGCGCTCTGCTGTATTTAAAGGGCGAAAGAGAGACCGCAGAGAAACTCAACCGAAG
AGAAGCGACTTGACAAAGAAGAAAAGAGCAGCCTGACAGGACTTTTTCCCCGACGAGGTGTTTATTCGCT
CTATTTAAGAATCTACTGTAAGGTAAGTCTCAATATATTGTACTCTATTGGCTAATCAGAATTATATAGA
GATTATATGTACTTAATGTCAAAAAATCAACTTTGTATATGTAATCTTTTTACATGTGGACTGCCTATGT
TCATCTTATTTTAGGTCTACTAGAAAATTATATTTCCCGTTTTCACAATAAGGATTTTTAAAAAAAGCAA
TGAACAGACGGGCATTTACTTTATGTTGCTGACATTATTTTACATGAGCATAATAACCATAAATACTAGC
AAATGTCCTAAATGAATTTGTGTTAATGTTGTCTACAAAAGAAAATTAGCGTTTTACTTGTACAACTAAT
AATAACTTGGTTATTAAGAGAATTTCACTTGTTGACTAGAAAAATCCTTTCATAATGAAACAATTGCACC
ATAAATTGTATAAATATAAAATTAATTCTAATTGTTTTTTTTCCTGCAGTCGACGGTCGCCACCATGGTG
AGCAAGGGCGAGGAGCTGTTCACCGGGGTGGTGCCCATCCTGGTCGAGCTGGACGGCGACGTAAACGGCC
ACAAGTTCAGCGTGTCCGGCGAGGGCGAGGGCGATGCCACCTACGGCAAGCTGACCCTGAAGTTCATCTG
CACCACCGGCAAGCTGCCCGTGCCCTGGCCCACCCTCGTGACCACCCTGACCTACGGCGTGCAGTGCTTC
AGCCGCTACCCCGACCACATGAAGCAGCACGACTTCTTCAAGTCCGCCATGCCCGAAGGCTACGTCCAGG
AGCGCACCATCTTCTTCAAGGACGACGGCAACTACAAGACCCGCGCCGAGGTGAAGTTCGAGGGCGACAC
CCTGGTGAACCGCATCGAGCTGAAGGGCATCGACTTCAAGGAGGACGGCAACATCCTGGGGCACAAGCTG
GAGTACAACTACAACAGCCACAACGTCTATATCATGGCCGACAAGCAGAAGAACGGCATCAAGGTGAACT
TCAAGATCCGCCACAACATCGAGGACGGCAGCGTGCAGCTCGCCGACCACTACCAGCAGAACACCCCCAT
CGGCGACGGCCCCGTGCTGCTGCCCGACAACCACTACCTGAGCACCCAGTCCGCCCTGAGCAAAGACCCC
AACGAGAAGCGCGATCACATGGTCCTGCTGGAGTTCGTGACCGCCGCCGGGATCACTCTCGGCATGGACG
AGCTGTACAAGTAAAGCGACATCGATGATGATCCAGACATGATAAGATACATTGATGAGTTTGGACAAAC
CACAACTAGAATGCAGTGAAAAAAATGCTTTATTTGTGAAATTTGTGATGCTATTGCTTTATTTGTAACC
ATTATAAGCTGCAATAAACAAGTTAACAACAACAATTGCATTCATTTTATGTTTCAGGTTCAGGGGGAGG
TGTGGGAGGTTTTTTAAAGCAAGTAAAACCTCTACAAATGTGGTATGGCTGATTATGATCCTCTAAAGGG
CGAATTCCAGCACACTGGCGGCCGTTACTAGTGGATCCGAGCTCGGTACCAAGCTTGGCGTAATCATGGT
CATAGCTGTTTCCTGTGTGAAATTGTTATCCGCTCACAATTCCACACAACATACGAGCCGGAAGCATAAA
GTGTAAAGCCTGGGGTGCCTAATGAGTGAGCTAACTCACATTAATTGCGTTGCGCTCACTGCCCGCTTTC
CAGTCGGGAAACCTGTCGTGCCAGCTGCATTAATGAATCGGCCAACGCGCGGGGAGAGGCGGTTTGCGTA
TTGGGCGCTCTTCCGCTTCCTCGCTCACTGACTCGCTGCGCTCGGTCGTTCGGCTGCGGCGAGCGGTATC
AGCTCACTCAAAGGCGGTAATACGGTTATCCACAGAATCAGGGGATAACGCAGGAAAGAACATGTGAGCA
AAAGGCCAGCAAAAGGCCAGGAACCGTAAAAAGGCCGCGTTGCTGGCGTTTTTCCATAGGCTCCGCCCCC
CTGACGAGCATCACAAAAATCGACGCTCAAGTCAGAGGTGGCGAAACCCGACAGGACTATAAAGATACCA
GGCGTTTCCCCCTGGAAGCTCCCTCGTGCGCTCTCCTGTTCCGACCCTGCCGCTTACCGGATACCTGTCC
GCCTTTCTCCCTTCGGGAAGCGTGGCGCTTTCTCATAGCTCACGCTGTAGGTATCTCAGTTCGGTGTAGG
TCGTTCGCTCCAAGCTGGGCTGTGTGCACGAACCCCCCGTTCAGCCCGACCGCTGCGCCTTATCCGGTAA
CTATCGTCTTGAGTCCAACCCGGTAAGACACGACTTATCGCCACTGGCAGCAGCCACTGGTAACAGGATT
AGCAGAGCGAGGTATGTAGGCGGTGCTACAGAGTTCTTGAAGTGGTGGCCTAACTACGGCTACACTAGAA
GAACAGTATTTGGTATCTGCGCTCTGCTGAAGCCAGTTACCTTCGGAAAAAGAGTTGGTAGCTCTTGATC
CGGCAAACAAACCACCGCTGGTAGCGGTGGTTTTTTTGTTTGCAAGCAGCAGATTACGCGCAGAAAAAAA
GGATCTCAAGAAGATCCTTTGATCTTTTCTACGGGGTCTGACGCTCAGTGGAACGAAAACTCACGTTAAG
GGATTTTGGTCATGAGATTATCAAAAAGGATCTTCACCTAGATCCTTTTAAATTAAAAATGAAGTTTTAA
ATCAATCTAAAGTATATATGAGTAAACTTGGTCTGACAGTTACCAATGCTTAATCAGTGAGGCACCTATC
TCAGCGATCTGTCTATTTCGTTCATCCATAGTTGCCTGACTCCCCGTCGTGTAGATAACTACGATACGGG
AGGGCTTACCATCTGGCCCCAGTGCTGCAATGATACCGCGAGACCCACGCTCACCGGCTCCAGATTTATC
AGCAATAAACCAGCCAGCCGGAAGGGCCGAGCGCAGAAGTGGTCCTGCAACTTTATCCGCCTCCATCCAG
TCTATTAATTGTTGCCGGGAAGCTAGAGTAAGTAGTTCGCCAGTTAATAGTTTGCGCAACGTTGTTGCCA
TTGCTACAGGCATCGTGGTGTCACGCTCGTCGTTTGGTATGGCTTCATTCAGCTCCGGTTCCCAACGATC
AAGGCGAGTTACATGATCCCCCATGTTGTGCAAAAAAGCGGTTAGCTCCTTCGGTCCTCCGATCGTTGTC
AGAAGTAAGTTGGCCGCAGTGTTATCACTCATGGTTATGGCAGCACTGCATAATTCTCTTACTGTCATGC
CATCCGTAAGATGCTTTTCTGTGACTGGTGAGTACTCAACCAAGTCATTCTGAGAATAGTGTATGCGGCG
ACCGAGTTGCTCTTGCCCGGCGTCAATACGGGATAATACCGCGCCACATAGCAGAACTTTAAAAGTGCTC
ATCATTGGAAAACGTTCTTCGGGGCGAAAACTCTCAAGGATCTTACCGCTGTTGAGATCCAGTTCGATGT
AACCCACTCGTGCACCCAACTGATCTTCAGCATCTTTTACTTTCACCAGCGTTTCTGGGTGAGCAAAAAC
AGGAAGGCAAAATGCCGCAAAAAAGGGAATAAGGGCGACACGGAAATGTTGAATACTCATACTCTTCCTT
TTTCAATTCAGAAGAACTCGTCAAGAAGGCGATAGAAGGCGATGCGCTGCGAATCGGGAGCGGCGATACC
GTAAAGCACGAGGAAGCGGTCAGCCCATTCGCCGCCAAGCTCTTCAGCAATATCACGGGTAGCCAACGCT
ATGTCCTGATAGCGGTCCGCCACACCCAGCCGGCCACAGTCGATGAATCCAGAAAAGCGGCCATTTTCCA
CCATGATATTCGGCAAGCAGGCATCGCCATGGGTCACGACGAGATCCTCGCCGTCGGGCATGCGCGCCTT
GAGCCTGGCGAACAGTTCGGCTGGCGCGAGCCCCTGATGCTCTTCGTCCAGATCATCCTGATCGACAAGA
CCGGCTTCCATCCGAGTACGTGCTCGCTCGATGCGATGTTTCGCTTGGTGGTCGAATGGGCAGGTAGCCG
GATCAAGCGTATGCAGCCGCCGCATTGCATCAGCCATGATGGATACTTTCTCGGCAGGAGCAAGGTGGGA
TGACAGGAGATCCTGCCCCGGCACTTCGCCCAATAGCAGCCAGTCCCTTCCCGCTTCAGTGACAACGTCG
AGCACAGCTGCGCAAGGAACGCCCGTCGTGGCCAGCCACGATAGCCGCGCTGCCTCGTCCTGCAGTTCAT
TCAGGGCACCGGACAGGTCGGTCTTGACAAAAAGAACCGGGCGCCCCTGCGCTGACAGCCGGAACACGGC
GGCATCAGAGCAGCCGATTGTCTGTTGTGCCCAGTCATAGCCGAATAGCCTCTCCACCCAAGCGGCCGGA
GAACCTGCGTGCAATCCATCTTGTTCAATCATGCGAAACGATCCTCATCCTGTCTCTTGATCAGATCTTG
ATCCCCTGCGCCATCAGATCCTTGGCGGCAAGAAAGCCATCCAGTTTACTTTGCAGGGCTTCCCAACCTT
ACCAGAGGGCGCCCCAGCTGGCAATTCCGGTTCGCTTGCTGTCCATAAAACCGCCCAGTCTAGCTATCGC
CATGTAAGCCCACTGCAAGCTACCTGCTTTCTCTTTGCGCTTGCGTTTTCCCTTGTCCAGATAGCCCAGT
AGCTGACATTCATCCGGGGTCAGCACCGTTTCTGCGGACTGGCTTTCTACGTGTTCCGCTTCCTTTAGCA
GCCCTTGCGCCCTGAATTTTGTTAAAATTCGCGTTAAATTTTTGTTAAATCAGCTCATTTTTTAACCAAT
AGGCCGAAATCGGCAAAATCCCTTATAAATCAAAAGAATAGACCGAGATAGGGT
[37 nt withheld, positions 6145-6181]
AAAGAACGTGGACTCCAACGTCAAAGG
[49 nt withheld, positions 6209-6257]
T
[91 nt withheld, positions 6259-6349]
G
[124 nt withheld, positions 6351-6474]
CCATTCGCCATTCAGGCTGCGCAACTGTTGGGAAGGGCGATCGGTGCGGGCCTCTTCGCTATTACGCCAG
CTGGCGAAAGGGGGATGTGCTGCAAGGCGATTAAGTTGGGTAACGCCAGGGTTTTCCCAGTCACGACGTT
GTAAAACGACGGCCAGTGAATTG
